Addgene plasmid #227916: pML359_CAPRIN1-N-term_XTEN80-mEGFP-3xHA_pTMPLT
Purpose: Homology repair template for genome engineering. Organelle endogenous marker expressing GFP and epitope tags for mass spectrometry.
Depositing lab: Manuel Leonetti. Publication: Global organelle profiling reveals subcellular localization and remodeling at proteome scale. Hein MY, Peng D, Todorova V, McCarthy F, Kim K, Liu C, Savy L, Januel C, Baltazar-Nunez R, Sekhar M, Vaid S, Bax S, Vangipuram M, Burgess J, Njoya L, Wang E, Ivanov IE, Byrum JR, Pradeep S, Gonzalez CG, Aniseia Y, Creery JS, McMorrow AH, Sunshine S, Yeung-Levy S, DeFelice BC, Mehta SB, Itzhak DN, Elias JE, Leonetti MD. Cell. 2024 Dec 26:S0092-8674(24)01344-8. doi: 10.1016/j.cell.2024.11.028. PubMed 39742809.
Backbone
  Vector backbone: pTwist Amp High Copy
  Backbone manufacturer: Twist Biosciences
  Vector type: CRISPR
Growth in bacteria
  Bacterial resistance: Ampicillin, 100 μg/mL
  Growth temperature: 37°C
  Growth strain: DH5alpha
  Copy number: High Copy
Gene/Insert
  Gene/Insert name: CAPRIN1 homology arms with XTEN80-mEGFP-3xHA for insertion at N terminus
  Species: H. sapiens (human)
  Cloning method: Golden Gate
Terms and licenses: Academic/Nonprofit Terms; Industry Terms: Not Available to Industry
How to cite: pML359_CAPRIN1-N-term_XTEN80-mEGFP-3xHA_pTMPLT was a gift from Manuel Leonetti (Addgene plasmid # 227916 ; http://n2t.net/addgene:227916 ; RRID:Addgene_227916)
