[The description below was written by a language model from this plasmid's Addgene catalogue record and pLannotate feature annotations shown in this document.]
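Description:
pML359_CAPRIN1-N-term_XTEN80-mEGFP-3xHA_pTMPLT is a donor (homology-directed repair template) plasmid for CRISPR-based knock-in at the human CAPRIN1 locus, assembled by Golden Gate cloning in the pTwist Amp High Copy backbone. It is a purely bacterial propagation vector. A high-copy ColE1/pUC-type origin drives replication, and the β-lactamase gene under its own bla promoter confers ampicillin resistance. The remaining backbone annotations (lac promoter, lac operator and CAP site, plus fragments of lacI, lacZα, rop and bom) are cloning-vector remnants and have no role in the payload.

The insert consists of CAPRIN1 homology arms flanking a tag cassette intended for in-frame insertion at the N terminus of the endogenous protein. In the annotated sequence, an HA epitope segment (detected only as a fragment of 3xHA) lies upstream of the monomeric green fluorescent protein mEGFP. A gap then precedes a fragment of CAPRIN1 coding sequence that belongs to the downstream arm. That gap is where the XTEN80 flexible linker named in the construct would be expected, although the feature table does not annotate it. The upstream homology arm is likewise not annotated. No mammalian promoter or selection marker is listed, which fits a design in which the fusion is expressed from the native CAPRIN1 promoter after genomic integration. The nuclease and guide RNA are not on this plasmid and would have to be supplied separately.

According to the record, the resulting tagged protein serves as an endogenous organelle marker. GFP provides fluorescence, and the epitope tags support capture for mass spectrometry-based profiling.
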