Features (pLannotate 1.2.2; 13 found; start..end, strand, type, name):
    575..601     +  CDS            3xHA (fragment): three tandem HA epitope tags
    641..1354    +  CDS            mEGFP: mEGFP is a basic (constitutively fluorescent) green fluorescent protein published in 2002, derived from Aequorea victoria. It has moderate acid sensitivity.
   1661..1870    +  CDS            CAPRIN1 (fragment): CAPR1_HUMAN - Also known as GPIAP1, GPIP137, M11S1, RNG105. Experimental evidence at protein level: Swiss-Prot protein existence level 1. May regulate the transport and translation of mRNAs of proteins involved in synaptic plasticity in neurons and cell proliferation and migration in multiple cell types. Binds directly and selectively to MYC and CCND2 RNAs. In neuronal cells, directly binds to several mRNAs associated with RNA granules, including BDNF, CAMK2A, CREB1, MAP2, NTRK2 mRNAs, as well as to GRIN1 and KPNB1 mRNAs, but not to rRNAs. From Homo sapiens (Human).
   2512..2528    -  protein_bind   lac operator: The lac repressor binds to the lac operator to inhibit transcription in E. coli. This inhibition can be relieved by adding lactose or isopropyl-β-D-thiogalactopyranoside (IPTG). lac repressor encoded by lacI
   2536..2566    -  promoter       lac promoter: promoter for the E. coli lac operon
   2581..2602    -  protein_bind   CAP binding site: CAP binding activates transcription in the presence of cAMP. E. coli catabolite activator protein
   2615..2707    -  CDS            lacI (fragment): lac repressor; lacI; The lac repressor binds to the lac operator to inhibit transcription in E. coli. This inhibition can be relieved by adding lactose or isopropyl-β-D-thiogalactopyranoside (IPTG).
   2890..3478    -  rep_origin     ori: high-copy-number ColE1/pMB1/pBR322/pUC origin of replication
   3649..4509    -  CDS            AmpR: β-lactamase; bla; confers resistance to ampicillin, carbenicillin, and related antibiotics
   4510..4614    -  promoter       AmpR promoter: bla
   4709..4744    +  CDS            rop (fragment): Rop protein, which maintains plasmids at low copy number; rop
   4846..4945    +  misc_feature   bom (fragment): basis of mobility region from pBR322
   4951..5108    -  CDS            lacZα (fragment): LacZα fragment of β-galactosidase; lacZ fragment
>Addgene plasmid #227916 | pML359_CAPRIN1-N-term_XTEN80-mEGFP-3xHA_pTMPLT | addgene full sequence | sequence record 456019 | Addgene NGS Result
TGCAGGGGAAGAGGGCCGCTGCGCCCGGGTGTCCTTTATCTCCGGACCCGCTGGAGCTTCCGAGGGGCTT
GCCCCCAAGTCCCCCCACCCCACCCCGGTCATTTCCCATGCCCTTCTCTGCCCCCAAGCCCCGACCTCTC
TCTTTCCTCCCTTCTCCGGAAGCCGGCAAAAGCCGGCCCTCCCCGGTAGGGACCGTTGCAGTGGCCGTTG
GCGGCCGGCGCGGCGATGCCCCGCCTCCGGCGCGAGCCTCGGAGCCCCCGGGCTGGTAGGCCGAGCCGGC
GGCTCCGCGGGGGAGGGGCGGGTCGGGGGGCGGTGCGAGGCCCAGCCGGGCGCCCCGCTGGCGGGTCGCG
CGCGCGCCCGCGCACTCTTCCTGCCCTCGAGGCGCGCCGCGCCCCCTCCCCCACCCGCTCGCGTAGGCTA
CCGCTCGCTGCGCGTTTTGTCCCGCGTCTCGCCCCGTCCGTCTCCTGACTGGCCGCTCTTGTCCTTCCTC
CCGCTTTTTCTTCTCTCTCCTTGCGGTCTGAAGATGCCCAGTGGTGGTACTTCCGGGTACCCATACGATG
TTCCAGATTACGCTTATCCGTATGACGTCCCGGACTATGCATACCCCTACGATGTACCCGATTACGCCGC
TGGAGCTGGCGTGAGCAAGGGCGAGGAGCTGTTCACCGGGGTGGTGCCCATCCTGGTCGAGCTGGACGGC
GACGTAAACGGCCACAAGTTCAGCGTGTCCGGCGAGGGCGAGGGCGATGCCACCTACGGCAAGCTGACCC
TGAAGTTCATCTGCACCACCGGCAAGCTGCCCGTGCCCTGGCCCACCCTCGTGACCACCCTGACCTACGG
CGTGCAGTGCTTCAGCCGCTACCCCGACCACATGAAGCAGCACGACTTCTTCAAGTCCGCCATGCCCGAA
GGCTACGTCCAGGAGCGCACCATCTTCTTCAAGGACGACGGCAACTACAAGACCCGCGCCGAGGTGAAGT
TCGAGGGCGACACCCTGGTGAACCGCATCGAGCTGAAGGGCATCGACTTCAAGGAGGACGGCAACATCCT
GGGGCACAAGCTGGAGTACAACTACAACAGCCACAACGTCTATATCATGGCCGACAAGCAGAAGAACGGC
ATCAAGGTGAACTTCAAGATCCGCCACAACATCGAGGACGGCAGCGTGCAGCTCGCCGACCACTACCAGC
AGAACACCCCCATCGGCGACGGCCCCGTGCTGCTGCCCGACAACCACTACCTGAGCACCCAGTCCAAGCT
GAGCAAAGACCCCAACGAGAAGCGCGATCACATGGTCCTGCTGGAGTTCGTGACCGCCGCCGGGATCACT
CTCGGCATGGACGAGCTGTACAAGGGTGGCGGATTGGAAGTTTTGTTTCAAGGTCCAGGATCTAACGGCA
GCGGAGGGCCGAGCTCTGGCGCACCCCCACCAAGTGGAGGGTCACCTGCCGGGTCCCCAACATCTACTGA
AGAAGGCACCAGCGAATCCGCAACGCCCGAGTCAGGCCCTGGTACCTCCACAGAACCATCTGAAGGTAGT
GCGCCTGGTTCCCCAGCTGGAAGCCCTACTTCCACCGAAGAAGGCACGTCAACCGAACCAAGTGAAGGAT
CTGCCCCTGGGACCAGCACTGAACCATCTGAGGGTGCAGGGAGTGGAAGTTCGGCCACCAGCCACAGCGG
GAGCGGCAGCAAGTCGTCCGGACCGCCACCGCCGTCGGGTTCCTCCGGGAGTGAGGCGGCCGCGGGAGCC
GGGGCCGCCGCGCCGGCTTCTCAGCACCCCGCAACCGGCACCGGCGCTGTCCAGACCGAGGCCATGAAGC
AGATTCTCGGGGTGATCGACAAGAAACTTCGGAACCTGGAGAAGAAAAAGGTGCCAGGAGTTGGCGGGGA
AGGGAGGGGTGGCTGCGGCCGGGCTCTGCGGCCCCTCCGACCCTGGTCGCTGGAGCCTTCGCTTCTTTTC
GTCTCGGGAGCGTTACTAGGTCCCCTCCTCCCACCCCCTGGCCCACACGCCCCGTCTCCACGTTCAGCGG
GAGCTTCGTGCCCAGAAAACGGGCTCTTGGAAGAGGCACTTGTCACCTGACTCGGACGCGGCACTGTACC
CCAGGCCTCTTTATTACTCTTCCGCTGTGGGTCCGGCTTTTTGGCCTTTAGGAGTGGGACATGTGAGGGT
GGGGGCCTGTCGTCAGGACTTCACTGTATGGTGCCCTTCTTTCCGTCTCTGAGGCCCGATTTCTCTGACG
AGGGCCCAAAATGAAGAGGTCCCTGCGCGGGGGGCTCCGGGTTCAACCGACCGCCTCGTGGAGTTGGGGC
GGCCTGCGTCCTGCAGCCTTGGGGTCTGTCCGCTCGGTTACCATGCACTCGAGTCCTGTCGAGCGTCCCC
TCTTCTTCCGTAGGAGAGAAGTGTGTTTAGCGTCAGAAGACCGTCAGTGAATCGGATCCCGGGCCCGTCG
ACTGCAGAGGCCTGCATGCAAGCTTGGCGTAATCATGGTCATAGCTGTTTCCTGTGTGAAATTGTTATCC
GCTCACAATTCCACACAACATACGAGCCGGAAGCATAAAGTGTAAAGCCTGGGGTGCCTAATGAGTGAGC
TAACTCACATTAATTGCGTTGCGCTCACTGCCCGCTTTCCAGTCGGGAAACCTGTCGTGCCAGCTGCATT
AATGAATCGGCCAACGCGCGGGGAGAGGCGGTTTGCGTATTGGGCGCTCTTCCGCTTCCTCGCTCACTGA
CTCGCTGCGCTCGGTCGTTCGGCTGCGGCGAGCGGTATCAGCTCACTCAAAGGCGGTAATACGGTTATCC
ACAGAATCAGGGGATAACGCAGGAAAGAACATGTGAGCAAAAGGCCAGCAAAAGGCCAGGAACCGTAAAA
AGGCCGCGTTGCTGGCGTTTTTCCATAGGCTCCGCCCCCCTGACGAGCATCACAAAAATCGACGCTCAAG
TCAGAGGTGGCGAAACCCGACAGGACTATAAAGATACCAGGCGTTTCCCCCTGGAAGCTCCCTCGTGCGC
TCTCCTGTTCCGACCCTGCCGCTTACCGGATACCTGTCCGCCTTTCTCCCTTCGGGAAGCGTGGCGCTTT
CTCATAGCTCACGCTGTAGGTATCTCAGTTCGGTGTAGGTCGTTCGCTCCAAGCTGGGCTGTGTGCACGA
ACCCCCCGTTCAGCCCGACCGCTGCGCCTTATCCGGTAACTATCGTCTTGAGTCCAACCCGGTAAGACAC
GACTTATCGCCACTGGCAGCAGCCACTGGTAACAGGATTAGCAGAGCGAGGTATGTAGGCGGTGCTACAG
AGTTCTTGAAGTGGTGGCCTAACTACGGCTACACTAGAAGAACAGTATTTGGTATCTGCGCTCTGCTGAA
GCCAGTTACCTTCGGAAAAAGAGTTGGTAGCTCTTGATCCGGCAAACAAACCACCGCTGGTAGCGGTGGT
TTTTTTGTTTGCAAGCAGCAGATTACGCGCAGAAAAAAAGGATCTCAAGAAGATCCTTTGATCTTTTCTA
CGGGGTCTGACGCTCAGTGGAACGAAAACTCACGTTAAGGGATTTTGGTCATGAGATTATCAAAAAGGAT
CTTCACCTAGATCCTTTTAAATTAAAAATGAAGTTTTAAATCAATCTAAAGTATATATGAGTAAACTTGG
TCTGACAGTTACCAATGCTTAATCAGTGAGGCACCTATCTCAGCGATCTGTCTATTTCGTTCATCCATAG
TTGCCTGACTCCCCGTCGTGTAGATAACTACGATACGGGAGGGCTTACCATCTGGCCCCAGTGCTGCAAT
GATACCGCGAGACCCACGCTCACCGGCTCCAGATTTATCAGCAATAAACCAGCCAGCCGGAAGGGCCGAG
CGCAGAAGTGGTCCTGCAACTTTATCCGCCTCCATCCAGTCTATTAATTGTTGCCGGGAAGCTAGAGTAA
GTAGTTCGCCAGTTAATAGTTTGCGCAACGTTGTTGCCATTGCTACAGGCATCGTGGTGTCACGCTCGTC
GTTTGGTATGGCTTCATTCAGCTCCGGTTCCCAACGATCAAGGCGAGTTACATGATCCCCCATGTTGTGC
AAAAAAGCGGTTAGCTCCTTCGGTCCTCCGATCGTTGTCAGAAGTAAGTTGGCCGCAGTGTTATCACTCA
TGGTTATGGCAGCACTGCATAATTCTCTTACTGTCATGCCATCCGTAAGATGCTTTTCTGTGACTGGTGA
GTACTCAACCAAGTCATTCTGAGAATAGTGTATGCGGCGACCGAGTTGCTCTTGCCCGGCGTCAATACGG
GATAATACCGCGCCACATAGCAGAACTTTAAAAGTGCTCATCATTGGAAAACGTTCTTCGGGGCGAAAAC
TCTCAAGGATCTTACCGCTGTTGAGATCCAGTTCGATGTAACCCACTCGTGCACCCAACTGATCTTCAGC
ATCTTTTACTTTCACCAGCGTTTCTGGGTGAGCAAAAACAGGAAGGCAAAATGCCGCAAAAAAGGGAATA
AGGGCGACACGGAAATGTTGAATACTCATACTCTTCCTTTTTCAATATTATTGAAGCATTTATCAGGGTT
ATTGTCTCATGAGCGGATACATATTTGAATGTATTTAGAAAAATAAACAAATAGGGGTTCCGCGCACATT
TCCCCGAAAAGTGCCACCTGACGTCTAAGAAACCATTATTATCATGACATTAACCTATAAAAATAGGCGT
ATCACGAGGCCCTTTCGTCTCGCGCGTTTCGGTGATGACGGTGAAAACCTCTGACACATGCAGCTCCCGG
AGACGGTCACAGCTTGTCTGTAAGCGGATGCCGGGAGCAGACAAGCCCGTCAGGGCGCGTCAGCGGGTGT
TGGCGGGTGTCGGGGCTGGCTTAACTATGCGGCATCAGAGCAGATTGTACTGAGAGTGCACCATATGCGG
TGTGAAATACCGCACAGATGCGTAAGGAGAAAATACCGCATCAGGCGCCATTCGCCATTCAGGCTGCGCA
ACTGTTGGGAAGGGCGATCGGTGCGGGCCTCTTCGCTATTACGCCAGCTGGCGAAAGGGGGATGTGCTGC
AAGGCGATTAAGTTGGGTAACGCCAGGGTTTTCCCAGTCACGACGTTGTAAAACGACGGCCAGTGAATTC
GAGCTCGGTACCTCGCGAATGCATCTAGATGGAGCTTACTGGTGTCACTTCGCGACCCAGAGGGCTGCTG
GCTGGCTAAGTCCCTCCCGCTCCCGGCTCTCGCCTCACTAGGAGCGGCTCTCGGTGCAGCGGGACAGGGC
GAAGCGGCCTGCGCCCACGGAGCGCGCGACACTGCCCGGAAGGGACCACCACCCTTGCCCCCTCAGCTGC
CCACTCGTGATTTCCAGCGGCCTCCGCGCGCGCACGGTGAGCGCCACCCGGGACCGAGCCGC
